Addgene plasmid #132148: pDONR221_SLC30A7
Purpose: Gateway entry clone with codon-optimized ORF sequence for subcloning into custom expression vectors
Depositing lab: RESOLUTE Consortium & Giulio Superti-Furga. Depositing organization: CeMM Research Center for Molecular Medicine. Publication: The RESOLUTE consortium: unlocking SLC transporters for drug discovery. Superti-Furga G, Lackner D, Wiedmer T, Ingles-Prieto A, Barbosa B, Girardi E, Goldmann U, Gurtl B, Klavins K, Klimek C, Lindinger S, Lineiro-Retes E, Muller AC, Onstein S, Redinger G, Reil D, Sedlyarov V, Wolf G, Crawford M, Everley R, ... Steppan CM. Nat Rev Drug Discov. 2020 Jul;19(7):429-430. doi: 10.1038/d41573-020-00056-6. PubMed 32265506.
Backbone
  Vector backbone: pDONR221
  Backbone manufacturer: Thermo Fisher Scientific
  Backbone size w/o insert (bp): 2550
  Vector type: Mammalian Expression
Growth in bacteria
  Bacterial resistance: Kanamycin, 50 μg/mL
  Growth temperature: 37°C
  Growth strain: Stbl3
  Copy number: High Copy
Gene/Insert
  Gene/Insert name: SLC30A7 (alt name: ZnTL2, ZNT7)
  Species: H. sapiens (human)
  Insert size (bp): 1128
  Entrez Gene: SLC30A7 (a.k.a. ZNT7, ZnT-7, ZnTL2, DKFZp686M0368)
  Cloning method: Gateway Cloning
  Sequencing primers: 5′ M13-fwd; 3′ M13-rev
Terms and licenses: Academic/Nonprofit Terms; Industry Terms
Depositor comments: For more information on the full Resolute plasmid collection, please see www.addgene.org/depositor-collections/re-solute/. Please provide your feedback on this plasmid to the RESOLUTE consortium by filling out their RESOLUTE repository feedback form: https://forms.office.com/Pages/ResponsePage.aspx?id=0e05yklzmkS7rjFGQL4N7z4feCLQvEJAmVcOCM_u885UN1JJRko0Ukg4TVQwNTZLOUxPQVJWT1NHUCQlQCN0PWcu
How to cite: pDONR221_SLC30A7 was a gift from RESOLUTE Consortium & Giulio Superti-Furga (Addgene plasmid # 132148 ; http://n2t.net/addgene:132148 ; RRID:Addgene_132148)
