[The description below was written by a language model from this plasmid's Addgene catalogue record and pLannotate feature annotations shown in this document.]
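Description:
pDONR221_SLC30A7 is a Gateway entry clone built on the pDONR221 backbone, carrying a codon-optimized open reading frame for human SLC30A7 (also known as ZNT7 or ZnTL2). It is one member of a larger collection of solute carrier clones. The plasmid is about 3.7 kb, replicates in E. coli from a high-copy ColE1/pUC-type origin, and is selected with kanamycin through an aph(3')-Ia resistance gene. Although the catalogue lists the vector type as mammalian expression, the annotated sequence shows no eukaryotic promoter or polyadenylation signal, so the clone is a shuttle for the ORF rather than an expression construct.

The 1,128 bp SLC30A7 coding sequence sits between attL1 and attL2 sites. These sites allow directional transfer of the ORF into any attR-containing destination vector by an LR recombination reaction, and the destination vector then supplies the promoter, tags and selection markers. No epitope tags or reporters are annotated on the insert, and the record does not say whether a stop codon is retained. Upstream of the cassette, the rrnB T1 and T2 terminators insulate the insert from read-through transcription in bacteria. A T7 promoter lies just beyond attL2 and faces back toward the insert. Short lacI and lacZα fragments are backbone remnants with no functional role.

SLC30A7 encodes a zinc transporter thought to move zinc from the cytoplasm into the Golgi and vesicular compartments, where it contributes to cellular zinc homeostasis and to the activation of zinc-requiring enzymes such as alkaline phosphatases. The clone is intended as a starting point for subcloning the ORF into custom expression vectors for studying this transporter.
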