Features (pLannotate 1.2.2; 10 found; start..end, strand, type, name):
    121..213     +  CDS            lacI (fragment): lac repressor; lacI; The lac repressor binds to the lac operator to inhibit transcription in E. coli. This inhibition can be relieved by adding lactose or isopropyl-β-D-thiogalactopyranoside (IPTG).
    268..295     -  terminator     rrnB T2 terminator: transcription terminator T2 from the E. coli rrnB gene
    427..470     +  terminator     rrnB T1 terminator: Escherichia coli rrnB; transcription terminator T1 from the E. coli rrnB gene
    517..553     -  CDS            lacZα (fragment): LacZα fragment of β-galactosidase; lacZ fragment
    569..668     +  protein_bind   attL1: mutant version of attL; recombination site for the Gateway® LR reaction LR Clonase™
    674..1801    +  CDS            SLC30A7: ZNT7_HUMAN - Also known as ZNT7, ZNTL2. Experimental evidence at transcript level: Swiss-Prot protein existence level 2. Seems to facilitate zinc transport from the cytoplasm into the Golgi apparatus. Partly regulates cellular zinc homeostasis. Required with ZNT5 for the activation of zinc-requiring enzymes, alkaline phosphatases (ALPs). Transports zinc into the lumens of the Golgi apparatus and the vesicular compartments where ALPs locate, thus, converting apoALPs to holoALPs. Required with ZNT5 and ZNT6 for the activation of TNAP (By similarity). From Homo sapiens (Human).
   1803..1902    -  protein_bind   attL2: mutant version of attL; recombination site for the Gateway® LR reaction LR Clonase™
   1920..1938    -  promoter       T7 promoter: promoter for bacteriophage T7 RNA polymerase
   2072..2881    +  CDS            KanR: aminoglycoside phosphotransferase; aph(3')-Ia; confers resistance to kanamycin in bacteria or G418 (Geneticin®) in eukaryotes
   3028..3616    +  rep_origin     ori: high-copy-number ColE1/pMB1/pBR322/pUC origin of replication
>Addgene plasmid #132148 | pDONR221_SLC30A7 | addgene full sequence | sequence record 265841 | Addgene NGS Result
CTTTCCTGCGTTATCCCCTGATTCTGTGGATAACCGTATTACCGCCTTTGAGTGAGCTGATACCGCTCGC
CGCAGCCGAACGACCGAGCGCAGCGAGTCAGTGAGCGAGGAAGCGGAAGAGCGCCCAATACGCAAACCGC
CTCTCCCCGCGCGTTGGCCGATTCATTAATGCAGCTGGCACGACAGGTTTCCCGACTGGAAAGCGGGCAG
TGAGCGCAACGCAATTAATACGCGTACCGCTAGCCAGGAAGAGTTTGTAGAAACGCAAAAAGGCCATCCG
TCAGGATGGCCTTCTGCTTAGTTTGATGCCTGGCAGTTTATGGCGGGCGTCCTGCCCGCCACCCTCCGGG
CCGTTGCTTCACAACGTTCAAATCCGCTCCCGGCGGATTTGTCCTACTCAGGAGAGCGTTCACCGACAAA
CAACAGATAAAACGAAAGGCCCAGTCTTCCGACTGAGCCTTTCGTTTTATTTGATGCCTGGCAGTTCCCT
ACTCTCGCGTTAACGCTAGCATGGATGTTTTCCCAGTCACGACGTTGTAAAACGACGGCCAGTCTTAAGC
TCGGGCCCCAAATAATGATTTTATTTTGACTGATAGTGACCTGTTCGTTGCAACACATTGATGAGCAATG
CTTTTTTATAATGCCAACTTTGTACAAAAAAGCAGGCTCCACCATGCTGCCCCTGAGCATCAAGGACGAT
GAGTACAAGCCCCCTAAGTTTAACCTGTTCGGCAAGATCTCTGGCTGGTTCCGGTCCATCCTGTCTGACA
AGACCAGCAGAAACCTGTTCTTTTTCCTGTGCCTGAATCTGTCCTTTGCCTTCGTGGAGCTGCTGTATGG
CATCTGGTCTAATTGTCTGGGCCTGATCAGCGACTCCTTTCACATGTTTTTCGATTCTACAGCAATCCTG
GCAGGACTGGCAGCAAGCGTGATCTCCAAGTGGCGGGACAACGATGCCTTTAGCTACGGCTATGTGAGAG
CCGAGGTGCTGGCCGGCTTCGTGAATGGCCTGTTTCTGATCTTCACCGCCTTTTTCATCTTCAGCGAGGG
AGTGGAGAGGGCCCTGGCACCACCCGATGTGCACCACGAGCGCCTGCTGCTGGTGTCCATCCTGGGCTTT
GTGGTGAACCTGATCGGCATCTTCGTGTTCAAGCACGGAGGACACGGACACTCTCACGGAAGCGGCCATG
GACACTCTCACAGCCTGTTCAATGGCGCCCTGGACCAGGCACACGGACACGTGGATCACTGCCACTCCCA
CGAGGTGAAGCACGGAGCAGCACACTCTCACGACCACGCCCACGGCCACGGCCACTTTCACTCCCACGAT
GGCCCCTCTCTGAAGGAGACCACAGGCCCTAGCAGGCAGATCCTGCAGGGCGTGTTCCTGCACATCCTGG
CCGACACACTGGGAAGCATCGGCGTGATCGCATCCGCCATCATGATGCAGAACTTTGGCCTGATGATCGC
CGATCCAATCTGTTCCATCCTGATCGCCATCCTGATCGTGGTGTCTGTGATCCCCCTGCTGAGGGAGAGC
GTGGGCATCCTGATGCAGCGCACCCCTCCACTGCTGGAGAATTCTCTGCCTCAGTGCTACCAGAGGGTGC
AGCAGCTGCAGGGCGTGTATAGCCTGCAGGAGCAGCACTTCTGGACCCTGTGCTCCGACGTGTACGTGGG
CACACTGAAGCTGATCGTGGCACCAGACGCAGATGCAAGGTGGATCCTGTCCCAGACCCACAACATCTTT
ACACAGGCCGGCGTGAGACAGCTGTATGTGCAGATCGATTTCGCCGCCATGGACCCAGCTTTCTTGTACA
AAGTTGGCATTATAAGAAAGCATTGCTTATCAATTTGTTGCAACGAACAGGTCACTATCAGTCAAAATAA
AATCATTATTTGCCATCCAGCTGATATCCCCTATAGTGAGTCGTATTACATGGTCATAGCTGTTTCCTGG
CAGCTCTGGCCCGTGTCTCAAAATCTCTGATGTTACATTGCACAAGATAAAAATATATCATCATGAACAA
TAAAACTGTCTGCTTACATAAACAGTAATACAAGGGGTGTTATGAGCCATATTCAACGGGAAACGTCGAG
GCCGCGATTAAATTCCAACATGGATGCTGATTTATATGGGTATAAATGGGCTCGCGATAATGTCGGGCAA
TCAGGTGCGACAATCTATCGCTTGTATGGGAAGCCCGATGCGCCAGAGTTGTTTCTGAAACATGGCAAAG
GTAGCGTTGCCAATGATGTTACAGATGAGATGGTCAGACTAAACTGGCTGACGGAATTTATGCCTCTTCC
GACCATCAAGCATTTTATCCGTACTCCTGATGATGCATGGTTACTCACCACTGCGATCCCCGGAAAAACA
GCATTCCAGGTATTAGAAGAATATCCTGATTCAGGTGAAAATATTGTTGATGCGCTGGCAGTGTTCCTGC
GCCGGTTGCATTCGATTCCTGTTTGTAATTGTCCTTTTAACAGCGATCGCGTATTTCGTCTCGCTCAGGC
GCAATCACGAATGAATAACGGTTTGGTTGATGCGAGTGATTTTGATGACGAGCGTAATGGCTGGCCTGTT
GAACAAGTCTGGAAAGAAATGCATAAACTTTTGCCATTCTCACCGGATTCAGTCGTCACTCATGGTGATT
TCTCACTTGATAACCTTATTTTTGACGAGGGGAAATTAATAGGTTGTATTGATGTTGGACGAGTCGGAAT
CGCAGACCGATACCAGGATCTTGCCATCCTATGGAACTGCCTCGGTGAGTTTTCTCCTTCATTACAGAAA
CGGCTTTTTCAAAAATATGGTATTGATAATCCTGATATGAATAAATTGCAGTTTCATTTGATGCTCGATG
AGTTTTTCTAATCAGAATTGGTTAATTGGTTGTAACACTGGCAGAGCATTACGCTGACTTGACGGGACGG
CGCAAGCTCATGACCAAAATCCCTTAACGTGAGTTACGCGTCGTTCCACTGAGCGTCAGACCCCGTAGAA
AAGATCAAAGGATCTTCTTGAGATCCTTTTTTTCTGCGCGTAATCTGCTGCTTGCAAACAAAAAAACCAC
CGCTACCAGCGGTGGTTTGTTTGCCGGATCAAGAGCTACCAACTCTTTTTCCGAAGGTAACTGGCTTCAG
CAGAGCGCAGATACCAAATACTGTTCTTCTAGTGTAGCCGTAGTTAGGCCACCACTTCAAGAACTCTGTA
GCACCGCCTACATACCTCGCTCTGCTAATCCTGTTACCAGTGGCTGCTGCCAGTGGCGATAAGTCGTGTC
TTACCGGGTTGGACTCAAGACGATAGTTACCGGATAAGGCGCAGCGGTCGGGCTGAACGGGGGGTTCGTG
CACACAGCCCAGCTTGGAGCGAACGACCTACACCGAACTGAGATACCTACAGCGTGAGCTATGAGAAAGC
GCCACGCTTCCCGAAGGGAGAAAGGCGGACAGGTATCCGGTAAGCGGCAGGGTCGGAACAGGAGAGCGCA
CGAGGGAGCTTCCAGGGGGAAACGCCTGGTATCTTTATAGTCCTGTCGGGTTTCGCCACCTCTGACTTGA
GCGTCGATTTTTGTGATGCTCGTCAGGGGGGCGGAGCCTATGGAAAAACGCCAGCAACGCGGCCTTTTTA
CGGTTCCTGGCCTTTTGCTGGCCTTTTGCTCACATGTT
