>Addgene plasmid #132148 | pDONR221_SLC30A7 | depositor partial sequence | sequence record 253696 | Codon-optimized ORF of SLC30A7
ATGCTGCCCCTGAGCATCAAGGACGATGAGTACAAGCCCCCTAAGTTTAACCTGTTCGGCAAGATCTCTG
GCTGGTTCCGGTCCATCCTGTCTGACAAGACCAGCAGAAACCTGTTCTTTTTCCTGTGCCTGAATCTGTC
CTTTGCCTTCGTGGAGCTGCTGTATGGCATCTGGTCTAATTGTCTGGGCCTGATCAGCGACTCCTTTCAC
ATGTTTTTCGATTCTACAGCAATCCTGGCAGGACTGGCAGCAAGCGTGATCTCCAAGTGGCGGGACAACG
ATGCCTTTAGCTACGGCTATGTGAGAGCCGAGGTGCTGGCCGGCTTCGTGAATGGCCTGTTTCTGATCTT
CACCGCCTTTTTCATCTTCAGCGAGGGAGTGGAGAGGGCCCTGGCACCACCCGATGTGCACCACGAGCGC
CTGCTGCTGGTGTCCATCCTGGGCTTTGTGGTGAACCTGATCGGCATCTTCGTGTTCAAGCACGGAGGAC
ACGGACACTCTCACGGAAGCGGCCATGGACACTCTCACAGCCTGTTCAATGGCGCCCTGGACCAGGCACA
CGGACACGTGGATCACTGCCACTCCCACGAGGTGAAGCACGGAGCAGCACACTCTCACGACCACGCCCAC
GGCCACGGCCACTTTCACTCCCACGATGGCCCCTCTCTGAAGGAGACCACAGGCCCTAGCAGGCAGATCC
TGCAGGGCGTGTTCCTGCACATCCTGGCCGACACACTGGGAAGCATCGGCGTGATCGCATCCGCCATCAT
GATGCAGAACTTTGGCCTGATGATCGCCGATCCAATCTGTTCCATCCTGATCGCCATCCTGATCGTGGTG
TCTGTGATCCCCCTGCTGAGGGAGAGCGTGGGCATCCTGATGCAGCGCACCCCTCCACTGCTGGAGAATT
CTCTGCCTCAGTGCTACCAGAGGGTGCAGCAGCTGCAGGGCGTGTATAGCCTGCAGGAGCAGCACTTCTG
GACCCTGTGCTCCGACGTGTACGTGGGCACACTGAAGCTGATCGTGGCACCAGACGCAGATGCAAGGTGG
ATCCTGTCCCAGACCCACAACATCTTTACACAGGCCGGCGTGAGACAGCTGTATGTGCAGATCGATTTCG
CCGCCATG
